>Addgene plasmid #237930 | TRBV10-2 | addgene full sequence | sequence record 478902 | Addgene NGS Result
CTGAGAGACTCTAAATCCAGTGACAAGTCTGTCTGCCTATTCACCGATTTTGATTCTCAAACAAATGTGT
CACAAAGTAAGGATTCTGACGTCTATATCACAGACAAAACTGTGCTAGACATGAGGTCTATGGACTTCAA
GAGCAACAGTGCTGTGGCCTGGAGCAACAAATCTGACTTTGCATGTGCAAACGCCTTCAACAACAGCATT
ATTCCAGAAGATACCTTCTTCCCCAGCCCAGAAAGTTCCTGTGATGTCAAGCTGGTCGAGAAATCTTTTG
AAACAGATACGAACCTAAACTTTCAAAACCTGTCAGTGATTGGGTTCCGAATCCTCCTCCTGAAAGTGGC
CGGGTTTAATCTGCTCATGACGCTGCGGCTGTGGTCCAGCTGAGGAATTCATCAGAAGAGCCTCGAGGCG
GCCGCATGTGAGTCTCCCTATAGTGAGTCGTATTAATTTCGCGGGCGGAACCCCTATTTGTTTATTTTTC
TAAATACATTCAAATATGTATCCGCTCATGAGTAGCACCAGGCGTTTAAGGGCACCAATAACTGCCTTAA
AAAAATTACGCCCCGCCCTGCCACTCATCGCAGTACTGTTGTAATTCATTAAGCATTCTGCCGACATGGA
AGCCATCACAAACGGCATGATGAACCTGAATCGCCAGCGGCATCAGCACCTTGTCGCCTTGCGTATAATA
TTTGCCCATGGTGAAAACGGGGGCGAAGAAGTTGTCCATATTGGCCACGTTTAAATCAAAACTGGTGAAA
CTCACCCAGGGATTGGCTGAGACAAAAAACATATTCTCAATAAACCCTTTAGGGAAATAGGCCAGGTTTT
CACCGTAACACGCCACATCTTGCGAATATATGTGTAGAAACTGCCGGAAATCGTCGTGGTATTCACTCCA
GAGCGATGAAAACGTTTCAGTTTGCTCATGGAAAACGGTGTAACAAGGGTGAACACTATCCCATATCACC
AGCTCACCGTCTTTCATTGCCATACGAAATTCCGGATGAGCATTCATCAGGCGGGCAAGAATGTGAATAA
AGGCCGGATAAAACTTGTGCTTATTTTTCTTTACGGTCTTTAAAAAGGCCGTAATATCCAGCTGAACGGT
CTGGTTATAGGTACATTGAGCAACTGACTGAAATGCCTCAAAATGTTCTTTACGATGCCATTGGGATATA
TCAACGGTGGTATATCCAGTGATTTTTTTCTCCATTTTAGCTTCCTTAGCTCCTGAAAATCTCGATAACT
CAAAAAATACGCCCGGTAGTGATCTTATTTCATTATGGTGAAAGTTGGAACCTCTTACGTGCCGATCAAA
GTCTCATTTTCGCCAAAAGTTGTCATGACCAAAATCCCTTAACGTGAGTTTTCGTTCCACTGAGCGTCAG
ACCCCGTAGAAAAGATCAAAGGATCTTCTTGAGATCCTTTTTTTCTGCGCGTAATCTGCTGCTTGCAAAC
AAAAAAACCACCGCTACCAGCGGTGGTTTGTTTGCCGGATCAAGAGCTACCAACTCTTTTTCCGAAGGTA
ACTGGCTTCAGCAGAGCGCAGATACCAAATACTGTTCTTCTAGTGTAGCCGTAGTTAGGCCACCACTTCA
AGAACTCTGTAGCACCGCCTACATACCTCGCTCTGCTAATCCTGTTACCAGTGGCTGCTGCCAGTGGCGA
TAAGTCGTGTCTTACCGGGTTGGACTCAAGACGATAGTTACCGGATAAGGCGCAGCGGTCGGGCTGAACG
GGGGGTTCGTGCACACAGCCCAGCTTGGAGCGAACGACCTACACCGAACTGAGATACCTACAGCGTGAGC
TATGAGAAAGCGCCACGCTTCCCGAAGGGAGAAAGGCGGACAGGTATCCGGTAAGCGGCAGGGTCGGAAC
AGGAGAGCGCACGAGGGAGCTTCCAGGGGGAAACGCCTGGTATCTTTATAGTCCTGTCGGGTTTCGCCAC
CTCTGACTTGAGCGTCGATTTTTGTGATGCTCGTCAGGGGGGCGGAGCCTATGGAAAAACGCCAGCAATG
CGGCCTTTTTACGGTTCCTGGCCTTTTGCTGGCCTTTTGCTCACATGTTCTTTCCTGCGTTATCCCCTGA
TTCTGTGGATAACCGTATTACCGCCTTTGAGTGAGCTGATACCGCTCGCCGCAGCCGAACGACCGAGCGC
AGCGAGTCAGTGAGCGAGGAAGCCGAAAAATCAATAATCAGACAACAAGATGTGCGAACTCGATATTTTA
CACGACTCTCTTTACCAATTCTGCCCCGAATTACACTTAAAACGACTCAACAGCTTAACGTTGGCTTGCC
ACGCATTACTTGACTGTAAAACTCTCACTCTTACCGAACTTGGCCGTAACCTGCCAACCAAAGCGAGAAC
AAAACATAACATCAAACGAATCGACCGATTGTTAGGTAATCGTCACTTGCAGGAAGGTTTAAACGCATTT
AGGTGACACTATAGAAGTGTGTATCGCTCGAGGCTCTTCAGCATCTAGAGCCACCGGCATGAGCCACCAT
GGGCACCAGGTTGTTCTTCTATGTGGCCCTTTGTCTGCTGTGGGCAGGACACAGGGATGCTGGAATCACC
CAGAGCCCAAGATACAAGATCACAGAGACAGGAAGGCAGGTGACCTTGATGTGTCACCAGACTTGGAGCC
ACAGCTATATGTTCTGGTATCGACAAGACCTGGGACATGGGCTGAGGCTGATCTATTACTCAGCAGCTGC
TGATATTACAGATAAAGGAGAAGTCCCCGATGGCTATGTTGTCTCCAGATCCAAGACAGAGAATTTCCCC
CTCACTCTGGAGTCAGCTACCCGCTCCCAGACATCTAGTCTTCGTCACGAGACGTAATGGAGACCATGCG
ATATCCGTAGGTCTCGAAACCGTCTCGGGGTGAAGACATGTGTACCAG
Features (pLannotate 1.2.2; 8 found; start..end, strand, type, name):
    437..455     -  promoter       T7 promoter: promoter for bacteriophage T7 RNA polymerase
    465..522     +  promoter       AmpR promoter (fragment): bla
    569..1225    -  CDS            cat: CAT_ECOLX - Experimental evidence at protein level: Swiss-Prot protein existence level 1. This enzyme is an effector of chloramphenicol resistance in bacteria. From Escherichia coli. This protein is used as a marker in many commonly used cloning vectors, such as pACYC184.
   1226..1328    -  promoter       cat promoter: promoter of the E. coli cat gene encoding chloramphenicol acetyltransferase
   1429..2017    +  rep_origin     ori: high-copy-number ColE1/pMB1/pBR322/pUC origin of replication
   2447..2465    +  promoter       SP6 promoter: promoter for bacteriophage SP6 RNA polymerase
   2543..2836    +  CDS            TRBV6-7 (fragment): TVB67_HUMAN - Experimental evidence at protein level: Swiss-Prot protein existence level 1. Probable non-functional open reading frame (ORF) of V region of the variable domain of T cell receptor (TR) beta chain (PubMed:24600447). Non-functional ORF generally cannot participate to the synthesis of a productive T cell receptor (TR) chain due to altered V-(D)-J or switch recombination and/or splicing site (at mRNA level) and/or conserved amino acid change (protein level) (PubMed:9619395). Alpha-beta T cell receptors are antigen specific receptors which are essential to the immune response and are
   2910..390     +  CDS            TRAC (fragment) (across the origin): TRAC_HUMAN - Also known as TCRA. Experimental evidence at protein level: Swiss-Prot protein existence level 1. Constant region of T cell receptor (TR) alpha chain (PubMed:24600447). Alpha-beta T cell receptors are antigen specific receptors which are essential to the immune response and are present on the cell surface of T lymphocytes. Recognize peptide-major histocompatibility (MH) (pMH) complexes that are displayed by antigen presenting cells (APC), a prerequisite for efficient T cell adaptive immunity against pathogens (PubMed:25493333). Binding of alpha-beta TR to pMH complex initiates TR-
