[The description below was written by a language model from this plasmid's Addgene catalogue record and pLannotate feature annotations shown in this document.]
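Description:
TRBV10-2 is a small bacterial cloning plasmid (about 2.9 kb by full-sequence NGS) built on the pGGA-select backbone and catalogued as a synthetic biology vector. It serves as a parts donor for modular assembly of human T cell receptor genes, not as an expression construct. It replicates in E. coli from a high-copy ColE1/pUC-type origin and is selected with chloramphenicol through a cat gene driven by its native cat promoter. A short fragment of the AmpR promoter is also annotated, but no ampicillin resistance gene is present. SP6 and T7 phage promoters sit on either side of the insert region, as is typical of this kind of assembly backbone. No mammalian promoter or polyadenylation signal is annotated.

The insert, listed as TRBV10-2-TRAC from human, combines a T cell receptor beta-chain variable gene segment with sequence from the alpha-chain constant region (TRAC). The automated annotation labels the V-region coding segment as a TRBV6-7 fragment. This most likely reflects homology-based matching among related TRBV family members, since the catalogue identifies the allele as TRBV10-2 with no mutations. The TRAC fragment lies just downstream and spans the numbering origin of the circular sequence. The catalogue gives the insert as 400 bp, although the two annotated coding fragments together cover a somewhat larger stretch.

The stated purpose is to supply these germline-encoded pieces so that complete TCRs can be generated by cloning. The plasmid appears to be one member of a V-gene library used for scalable TCR synthesis and antigen-reactivity screening. The record does not state the cloning method or which restriction sites are used for assembly.
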