Addgene plasmid #237930: TRBV10-2
Purpose: Encodes TRBV10-2 allele and TRAC to generate TCRs via cloning
Depositing lab: Michael Birnbaum. Depositing organization: Massachusetts Institute of Technology. Publication: Scalable TCR synthesis and screening enable antigen reactivity mapping in vitiligo. Gaglione SA, Mukkamala RS, Krishna C, Smith BE, Wadsworth MH 2nd, Jelinsky SA, Perez CR, Schmidt-Hong L, Katz EL, Gellatly KJ, Ali LR, Shen J, Holec PV, Zhao QH, Chan AO, Xu EJK, Kravarik KM, Guzova JA, Dobson CS, Singh H, Garber M, Dougan M, Dougan SK, Harris JE, Winkler A, Birnbaum ME. Immunity. 2026 Feb 10;59(2):477-493.e9. doi: 10.1016/j.immuni.2026.01.001. Epub 2026 Jan 28. PubMed 41610844.
Backbone
  Vector backbone: pGGA-select
  Backbone manufacturer: Addgene Plasmid #195714
  Backbone size w/o insert (bp): 2518
  Vector type: Synthetic Biology
Growth in bacteria
  Bacterial resistance: Chloramphenicol, 25 μg/mL
  Growth temperature: 37°C
  Growth strain: DH5alpha
  Copy number: High Copy
Gene/Insert
  Gene/Insert name: TRBV10-2-TRAC
  Species: H. sapiens (human)
  Insert size (bp): 400
  Mutation: None
  Entrez Gene: TRBV10-2 (a.k.a. TCRBV10S2, TCRBV12S3, TRBV102)
  Cloning method: Unknown
Terms and licenses: Academic/Nonprofit Terms; Industry Terms: Not Available to Industry
Depositor comments: Please visit https://doi.org/10.1101/2025.04.24.649726 for bioRxiv preprint.
How to cite: TRBV10-2 was a gift from Michael Birnbaum (Addgene plasmid # 237930 ; http://n2t.net/addgene:237930 ; RRID:Addgene_237930)
